Addgene plasmid #11810: pET23b-Casp2-Delta Card
Depositing lab: Guy Salvesen. Depositing organization: Sanford Burnham Prebys Medical Discovery Institute.
Backbone
  Vector backbone: pET-23 b
  Backbone size w/o insert (bp): 3666
  Vector type: Bacterial Expression
Growth in bacteria
  Bacterial resistance: Ampicillin, 100 μg/mL
  Growth temperature: 37°C
  Growth strain: DH5alpha
  Copy number: High Copy
Gene/Insert
  Gene/Insert name: Caspase-2 Delta Card (alt name: Caspase-2)
  Species: H. sapiens (human)
  Insert size (bp): 943
  Mutation: Delta Card
  Entrez Gene: CASP2 (a.k.a. CASP-2, ICH1, MRT80, NEDD-2, NEDD2, PPP1R57)
  Tag / fusion protein: His (C terminal on backbone)
  Cloning method: Restriction Enzyme; 5′ cloning site XhoI (unknown if destroyed); 3′ cloning site NdeI (unknown if destroyed)
  Sequencing primers: 5′ na; 3′ T7 terminal primer
Terms and licenses: Academic/Nonprofit Terms; Industry Terms: Not Available to Industry
How to cite: pET23b-Casp2-Delta Card was a gift from Guy Salvesen (Addgene plasmid # 11810 ; http://n2t.net/addgene:11810 ; RRID:Addgene_11810)
