[The description below was written by a language model from this plasmid's Addgene catalogue record.]
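Description:
pET23b-Casp2-Delta Card is a bacterial expression plasmid built on the pET-23b backbone (about 3.7 kb without insert), carrying a roughly 940 bp fragment of human caspase-2 (CASP2) from which the N-terminal caspase recruitment domain (CARD) has been deleted. The plasmid confers ampicillin resistance, is recorded as high copy, and is maintained in a standard cloning strain. No feature table accompanies the record, so the regulatory elements are not listed explicitly. pET-23 series vectors generally drive the insert from a T7 promoter and end in a T7 terminator, which fits the T7 terminator sequencing primer named in the entry. Expression from such vectors requires a host that supplies T7 RNA polymerase.

The insert was placed by restriction cloning using NdeI and XhoI. The record lists XhoI as the 5′ site and NdeI as the 3′ site, the reverse of the usual orientation in pET vectors, and does not say whether either site survived cloning. The coding sequence is fused to a C-terminal His tag supplied by the backbone, which allows purification of the recombinant protein by immobilised metal affinity chromatography. The CARD is the prodomain that mediates recruitment of caspase-2 to adaptor complexes, so removing it leaves the catalytic portion of the protease. The record does not state a specific purpose, but a tagged, prodomain-deleted caspase in a pET vector is typically used to produce recombinant enzyme in E. coli for biochemical work such as activity, substrate or inhibitor studies.
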