>Addgene plasmid #11810 | pET23b-Casp2-Delta Card | depositor partial sequence | sequence record 7065 | Author sequence
CTCTAGAAATAATTTTGTTTAACTTTAAGAAGGAGATATACATATGAAGCCTTGCACTCCTGAATTTTAT
CAAACACACTTCCAGCTGGCATATAGGTTGCAGTCTCGGCCTCGTGGCCTAGCACTGGTGTTGAGCAATG
TGCACTTCACTGGAGAGAAAGAACTGGAATTTCGCTCTGGAGGGGATGTGGACCACAGTACTCTAGTCAC
CCTCTTCAAGCTTTTGGGCTATGACGTCCATGTTCTATGTGACCAGACTGCACAGGAAATGCAAGAGAAA
CTGCAGAATTTTGCACAGTTACCTGCACACCGAGTCACGGACTCCTGCATCGTGGCACTCCTCTCGCATG
GTGTGGAGGGCGCCATCTATGGTGTGGATGGGAAACTGCTCCAGCTCCAAGAGGTTTTTCAGCTCTTTGA
CAACGCCAACTGCCCAAGCCTACAGAACAAACCAAAAATGTTCTTCATCCAGGCCTGCCGTGGAGATGAG
ACTGATCGTGGGGTTGACCAACAAGATGGAAAGAACCACGCAGGATCCCCTGGGTGCGAGGAGAGTGATG
CCGGTAAAGAAAAGTTGCCGAAGATGAGACTGCCCACGCGCTCAGACATGATATGCGGCTATGCCTGCCT
CAAAGGGACTGCCGCCATGCGGAACACCAAACGAGGTTCCTGGTACATCGAGGCTCTTGCTCAAGTGTTT
TCTGAGCGGGCTTGTGATATGCACGTGGCCGACATGCTGGTTAAGGTGAACGCACTTATCAAGGATCGGG
AAGGTTATGCTCCTGGCACAGAATTCCACCGGTGCAAGGAGATGTCTGAATACTGCAGCACTCTGTGCCG
CCACCTCTACCTGTTCCCAGGACACCCTCCCCTCGAGCACCACCACCACCACCACTGAGATCCGGCTGCT
AACAAAGCCCGAAAGGAAGCTGAGTTGGCTGCT
