>Addgene plasmid #11810 | pET23b-Casp2-Delta Card | addgene partial sequence | sequence record 18519 | 11810 with T7 terminal
GGGCTTTGTTAGCAGCCGGATCTCAGTGGTGGTGGTGGTGGTGCTCGAGGGGAGGGTGTCCTGGGAACAG
GTAGAGGTGGCGGCACAGAGTGCTGCAGTATTCAGACATCTCCTTGCACCGGTGGAATTCTGTGCCAGGA
GCATAACCTTCCCGATCCTTGATAAGTGCGTTCACCTTAACCAGCATGTCGGCCACGTGCATATCACAAG
CCCGCTCAGAAAACACTTGAGCAAGAGCCTCGATGTACCAGGAACCTCGTTTGGTGTTCCGCATGGCGGC
AGTCCCTTTGAGGCAGGCATAGCCGCATATCATGTCTGAGCGCGTGGGCAGTCTCATCTTCGGCAACTTT
TCTTTACCGGCATCACTCTCCTCGCACCCAGGGGATCCTGCGTGGTTCTTTCCATCTTGTTGGTCAACCC
CACGATCAGTCTCATCTCCACGGCAGGCCTGGATGAAGAACATTTTTGGTTTGTTCTGTAGGCTTGGGCA
GTTGGCGTTGTCAAAGAGCTGAAAAACCTCTTGGAGCTGGAGCAGTTTCCCATCCACACCATAGATGGCG
CCCTCCACACCATGCGAGAGGAGTGCCACGATGCAGGAGTCCGTGACTCGGTGTGCAGGTAACTGTGCAA
AATTCTGCAGTTTCTCTTGCATTTCCTGTGCAGTCTGGT
